Addgene plasmid #78675: 36INS2-pBAD_EB
Purpose: Insulated MoClo promoter for E. coli. 36nt DNA spacer empirically selected. Modified from BBa_I13453. Has near identical expression as 36INS1-pBAD_AB [E:36INS2-pBAD:B]
Depositing lab: Douglas Densmore. Depositing organization: Boston University Main Campus. Publication: Reducing DNA context dependence in bacterial promoters. Carr SB, Beal J, Densmore DM. PLoS One. 2017 Apr 19;12(4):e0176013. doi: 10.1371/journal.pone.0176013. eCollection 2017. PubMed 28422998.
Backbone
  Vector backbone: DVA
  Backbone size w/o insert (bp): 2023
  Total vector size (bp): 2189
  Vector type: Synthetic Biology
Growth in bacteria
  Bacterial resistance: Ampicillin, 100 μg/mL
  Growth temperature: 37°C
  Growth strain: DH5alpha
  Copy number: High Copy
Gene/Insert
  Gene/Insert name: Insulated pBAD Promoter (alt name: 36INS-pBAD_EB)
  Species: Synthetic
  Insert size (bp): 166
  Cloning method: Restriction Enzyme; 5′ cloning site BbsI (destroyed during cloning); 3′ cloning site BbsI (destroyed during cloning)
  Sequencing primers: 5′ TGCCACCTGACGTCTAAGAA; 3′ ATTACCGCCTTTGAGTGAGC
Terms and licenses: Academic/Nonprofit Terms; Industry Terms: Not Available to Industry
How to cite: 36INS2-pBAD_EB was a gift from Douglas Densmore (Addgene plasmid # 78675 ; http://n2t.net/addgene:78675 ; RRID:Addgene_78675)
