[The description below was written by a language model from this plasmid's Addgene catalogue record and pLannotate feature annotations shown in this document.]
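Description:
36INS2-pBAD_EB is a small, high-copy synthetic-biology part plasmid for E. coli that carries an insulated arabinose-inducible promoter formatted for MoClo (modular Golden Gate) assembly. It is built on the DVA destination vector backbone, which supplies a ColE1/pUC-type origin of replication and an ampicillin resistance cassette (β-lactamase under its native bla promoter). The annotated sequence also shows BioBrick prefix and suffix scars and a putative bacterial terminator flanking the part position. The terminator likely helps shield the part from read-through transcription originating in the backbone.

The insert is a 166 bp synthetic element derived from the BioBrick pBAD promoter BBa_I13453. The feature table detects it as a fragment of the araBAD promoter of the L-arabinose operon. No araC gene is annotated on the plasmid, so regulation would depend on AraC supplied by the host or another construct. The promoter is paired with a 36-nucleotide DNA spacer that was empirically selected to act as an insulator, reducing the influence of neighbouring sequence on promoter output. The part was cloned through BbsI sites that were destroyed in the process, and it carries E and B MoClo fusion sites, allowing directional placement in multi-part assemblies. According to the record, its expression is nearly identical to that of the sister part 36INS1-pBAD_AB, so it offers an equivalent promoter with different fusion sites for reuse at another position in a design.

The catalogue lists a total size of 2189 bp, whereas the depositor's full sequence is 2274 nt. The record does not explain this discrepancy.
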