Features (pLannotate 1.2.2; 7 found; start..end, strand, type, name):
     41..151     +  promoter       araBAD promoter (fragment): araBAD; promoter of the L-arabinose operon of E. coli; the araC regulatory gene is transcribed in the opposite direction (Guzman et al., 1995)
    182..202     +  misc_feature   BioBrick suffix: universal suffix for all parts
    379..967     -  rep_origin     ori: high-copy-number ColE1/pMB1/pBR322/pUC origin of replication
   1138..1998    -  CDS            AmpR: β-lactamase; bla; confers resistance to ampicillin, carbenicillin, and related antibiotics
   1999..2103    -  promoter       AmpR promoter: bla
   2193..2236    -  terminator     bacterial terminator: putative bacterial transcription terminator
   2239..2260    +  misc_feature   BioBrick prefix: BioBrick prefix for parts that do not start with "ATG"
>Addgene plasmid #78675 | 36INS2-pBAD_EB | depositor full sequence | sequence record 147246 | 36INS2-pBAD_EB sequence 2274 bps
GCTTTAGCACGCTTTTCTGCGTATGGTTGGTCAGCTTCTAACATTGATTATTTGCACGGCGTCACACTTT
GCTATGCCATAGCATTTTTATCCATAAGATTAGCGGATCCTACCTGACGCTTTTTATCGCAACTCTCTAC
TGTTTCTCCATACCGTTTTTTTGGGCTAGCTACTAGAGACCTACTAGTAGCGGCCGCTGCAGGCTTCCTC
GCTCACTGACTCGCTGCGCTCGGTCGTTCGGCTGCGGCGAGCGGTATCAGCTCACTCAAAGGCGGTAATA
CGGTTATCCACAGAATCAGGGGATAACGCAGGAAAGAACATGTGAGCAAAAGGCCAGCAAAAGGCCAGGA
ACCGTAAAAAGGCCGCGTTGCTGGCGTTTTTCCACAGGCTCCGCCCCCCTGACGAGCATCACAAAAATCG
ACGCTCAAGTCAGAGGTGGCGAAACCCGACAGGACTATAAAGATACCAGGCGTTTCCCCCTGGAAGCTCC
CTCGTGCGCTCTCCTGTTCCGACCCTGCCGCTTACCGGATACCTGTCCGCCTTTCTCCCTTCGGGAAGCG
TGGCGCTTTCTCATAGCTCACGCTGTAGGTATCTCAGTTCGGTGTAGGTCGTTCGCTCCAAGCTGGGCTG
TGTGCACGAACCCCCCGTTCAGCCCGACCGCTGCGCCTTATCCGGTAACTATCGTCTTGAGTCCAACCCG
GTAAGACACGACTTATCGCCACTGGCAGCAGCCACTGGTAACAGGATTAGCAGAGCGAGGTATGTAGGCG
GTGCTACAGAGTTCTTGAAGTGGTGGCCTAACTACGGCTACACTAGAAGAACAGTATTTGGTATCTGCGC
TCTGCTGAAGCCAGTTACCTTCGGAAAAAGAGTTGGTAGCTCTTGATCCGGCAAACAAACCACCGCTGGT
AGCGGTGGTTTTTTTGTTTGCAAGCAGCAGATTACGCGCAGAAAAAAAGGATCTCAAGAAGATCCTTTGA
TCTTTTCTACGGGGTCTGACGCTCAGTGGAACGAAAACTCACGTTAAGGGATTTTGGTCATGAGATTATC
AAAAAGGATCTTCACCTAGATCCTTTTAAATTAAAAATGAAGTTTTAAATCAATCTAAAGTATATATGAG
TAAACTTGGTCTGACAGTTACCAATGCTTAATCAGTGAGGCACCTATCTCAGCGATCTGTCTATTTCGTT
CATCCATAGTTGCCTGACTCCCCGTCGTGTAGATAACTACGATACGGGAGGGCTTACCATCTGGCCCCAG
TGCTGCAATGATACCGCGCGACCCACGCTCACCGGCTCCAGATTTATCAGCAATAAACCAGCCAGCCGGA
AGGGCCGAGCGCAGAAGTGGTCCTGCAACTTTATCCGCCTCCATCCAGTCTATTAATTGTTGCCGGGAAG
CTAGAGTAAGTAGTTCGCCAGTTAATAGTTTGCGCAACGTTGTTGCCATTGCTACAGGCATCGTGGTGTC
ACGCTCGTCGTTTGGTATGGCTTCATTCAGCTCCGGTTCCCAACGATCAAGGCGAGTTACATGATCCCCC
ATGTTGTGCAAAAAAGCGGTTAGCTCCTTCGGTCCTCCGATCGTTGTCAGAAGTAAGTTGGCCGCAGTGT
TATCACTCATGGTTATGGCAGCACTGCATAATTCTCTTACTGTCATGCCATCCGTAAGATGCTTTTCTGT
GACTGGTGAGTACTCAACCAAGTCATTCTGAGAATAGTGTATGCGGCGACCGAGTTGCTCTTGCCCGGCG
TCAATACGGGATAATACCGCGCCACATAGCAGAACTTTAAAAGTGCTCATCATTGGAAAACGTTCTTCGG
GGCGAAAACTCTCAAGGATCTTACCGCTGTTGAGATCCAGTTCGATGTAACCCACTCGTGCACCCAACTG
ATCTTCAGCATCTTTTACTTTCACCAGCGTTTCTGGGTGAGCAAAAACAGGAAGGCAAAATGCCGCAAAA
AAGGGAATAAGGGCGACACGGAAATGTTGAATACTCATACTCTTCCTTTTTCAATATTATTGAAGCATTT
ATCAGGGTTATTGTCTCATGAGCGGATACATATTTGAATGTATTTAGAAAAATAAACAAATAGGGGTTCC
GCGCACATTTCCCCGAAAAGTGCCACCTGACGTCTAAGAAACCATTATTATCATGACATTAACCTATAAA
AATAGGCGTATCACGAGGCAGAATTTCAGATAAAAAAAATCCTTAGCTTTCGCTAAGGATGATTTCTGGA
ATTCGCGGCCGCTTCTAGAGACTAGTGGGTCTCA
