>Addgene plasmid #78675 | 36INS2-pBAD_EB | addgene partial sequence | sequence record 154561 | MoCloR 5'-gccacctgacgtctaagaaacc-3'
AATAGGCGTATCACGAGGCAGAATTTCAGATAAAAAAAATCCTTAGCTTTCGCTAAGGATGATTTCTGGA
ATTCGCGGCCGCTTCTAGAGACTAGTGGGTCTCAGCTTTAGCACGCTTTTCTGCGTATGGTTGGTCAGCT
TCTAACATTGATTATTTGCACGGCGTCACACTTTGCTATGCCATAGCATTTTTATCCATAAGATTAGCGG
ATCCTACCTGACGCTTTTTATCGCAACTCTCTACTGTTTCTCCATACCGTTTTTTTGGGCTAGCTACTAG
AGACCTACTAGTAGCGGCCGCTGCAGGCTTCCTCGCTCACTGACTCGCTGCGCTCGGTCGTTCGGCTGCG
GCGAGCGGTATCAGCTCACTCAAAGGCGGTAATACGGTTATCCACAGAATCAGGGGATAACGCAGGAAAG
AACATGTGAGCAAAAGGCCAGCAAAAGGCCAGGAACCGTAAAAAGGCCGCGTTGCTGGCGTTTTTCCACA
GGCTCCGCCCCCCTGACGAGCATCACAAAAATCGACGCTCAAGTCAGAGGTGGCGAAACCCGACAGGACT
ATAAAGATACCAGGCGTTTCCCCCTGGAAGCTCCCTCGTGCGCTCTCCTGTTCCGACCCTGCCGCTTACC
GGATACCTGTCCGCCTTTCTCCCTTCGGGAAGCGTGGCGCTTTCTCATAGCTCACGCTGTAGGTATCTCA
GTTCGGTGTAGGTCGTTCGCTCCAAGCTGGGCTGTGTGCACGAACCCCCCGTTCAGCCCGACCGCTGCGC
CTTATCCGGTAACTATCGTCTTGAGTCCAACCCGGTAAGACACGACTTATCGCCACTGGCAGCAGCCACT
GGTA
